>Addgene plasmid #43776 | IV-GTC | depositor partial sequence | sequence record 59041 | IV-GTC sequence 279 bps
CGTCTCGACTCACCCCAGAGCAGGTCGTGGCAATCGCGAGCAATAACGGCGGAAAACAGGCTTTGGAAAC
GGTGCAGAGGCTCCTTCCAGTGCTGTGCCAAGCGCACGGCCTCACCCCAGAGCAGGTCGTGGCCATTGCC
TCGAATGGAGGGGGCAAACAGGCGTTGGAAACCGTACAACGATTGCTGCCGGTGCTGTGCCAAGCGCACG
GATTAACCCCAGAGCAGGTCGTGGCGATCGCAAGCCACGACGGAGGAAGACCCGCACTGGAGAGAGACG
