>Addgene plasmid #43776 | IV-GTC | addgene partial sequence | sequence record 62115 | M13-F20 5'-TGTAAAACGACGGCCAGT-3'
CTATAGGGCGAATTGGGCCCTCTAGATGCATGCTCGAGCGGCCGCCAGTGTGATGGATATCTGCAGAATT
CGCCCTTATATAGATGCCGTCCTAGCGCGTCTCGACTCACCCCAGAGCAGGTCGTGGCAATCGCGAGCAA
TAACGGCGGAAAACAGGCTTTGGAAACGGTGCAGAGGCTCCTTCCAGTGCTGTGCCAAGCGCACGGCCTC
ACCCCAGAGCAGGTCGTGGCCATTGCCTCGAATGGAGGGGGCAAACAGGCGTTGGAAACCGTACAACGAT
TGCTGCCGGTGCTGTGCCAAGCGCACGGATTAACCCCAGAGCAGGTCGTGGCGATCGCAAGCCACGACGG
AGGAAGACCCGCACTGGAGAGAGACGTGGGCACAGGAAAGATACTTAAGGGCGAATTCCAGCACACTGGC
GGCCGTTACTAGTGGATCCGAGCTCGGTACCAAGCTTGGCGTAATCATGGTCATAGCTGTTTCCTGTGTG
AAATTGTTATCCGCTCACAATTCCACACAACATACGAGCCGGAAGCATAAAGTGTAAAGCCTGGGGTGCC
TAATGAGTGAGCTAACTCACATTAATTGCGTTGCGCTCACTGCCCGCTTTCCAGTCGGGAAACCTGTCGT
GCCAGCTGCATTAATGAATCGGCCAACGCGCGGGGAGAGGCGGTTTGCGTATTGGGCGCTCTTCCGCTTC
CTCGCTCACTGACTCGCTGCGCTCGGTCGTTCGGCTGCGGCGAGCGGTATCAGCTCACTCAAAGGCGGTA
ATACGGTTATCCACAGAATCAGGGGATAACGCAGGAAAGAACATGTGAGCAAAAGGCCAGCAAAAGGCCA
GGAACCGTAAAAAGGCCGCG
