[The description below was written by a language model from this plasmid's Addgene catalogue record.]
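Description:
IV-GTC is a small bacterial cloning plasmid built on the commercial pCRII-TOPO backbone (about 4.0 kb without insert), carrying a 279 bp synthetic insert introduced by TOPO cloning. It is a high-copy plasmid propagated in E. coli and is selectable with both ampicillin and kanamycin, consistent with the dual resistance markers of the pCRII-TOPO vector. The insert sits in the backbone's cloning region between the T7 and M13-reverse priming sites listed for sequencing. The vector is categorised purely as a bacterial cloning construct. No mammalian promoter, reporter, tag or expression cassette is recorded, and no feature table is available to confirm individual elements.

The record does not spell out what the insert encodes beyond its name and synthetic origin. The plasmid was deposited in connection with a TALEN genome-editing system developed for generating human stem cell-based disease models. The name, a Roman numeral followed by a three-nucleotide string, suggests that it is one member of a library of pre-assembled TAL effector repeat modules, with "IV" indicating a position in the array and "GTC" the three target bases recognised. The 279 bp insert size is roughly compatible with a short block of about three TAL repeats, but this reading is an inference from the name and context, not something stated in the record. On that interpretation, IV-GTC would serve as a storage and source plasmid from which the module is taken and joined with other positional modules into a full-length TALEN, rather than being used directly in cells.
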