Addgene plasmid #43776: IV-GTC
Depositing lab: Chad Cowan & Kiran Musunuru. Depositing organization: Harvard University. Publication: A TALEN Genome-Editing System for Generating Human Stem Cell-Based Disease Models. Ding Q, Lee YK, Schaefer EA, Peters DT, Veres A, Kim K, Kuperwasser N, Motola DL, Meissner TB, Hendriks WT, Trevisan M, Gupta RM, Moisan A, Banks E, Friesen M, Schinzel RT, Xia F, Tang A, Xia Y, Figueroa E, Wann A, Ahfeldt T, Daheron L, Zhang F, Rubin LL, Peng LF, Chung RT, Musunuru K, Cowan CA. Cell Stem Cell. 2012 Dec 12. pii: S1934-5909(12)00645-5. doi: 10.1016/j.stem.2012.11.011. PubMed 23246482.
Backbone
  Vector backbone: pCRII-TOPO
  Backbone manufacturer: Invitrogen
  Backbone size w/o insert (bp): 3973
  Vector type: Bacterial Cloning
Growth in bacteria
  Bacterial resistance: Ampicillin and Kanamycin, 100 & 50 μg/mL
  Growth temperature: 37°C
  Growth strain: Top10
  Copy number: High Copy
Gene/Insert
  Gene/Insert name: IV-GTC
  Species: Synthetic
  Insert size (bp): 279
  Cloning method: TOPO Cloning
  Sequencing primers: 5′ T7; 3′ M13-rev
Terms and licenses: Academic/Nonprofit Terms; Industry Terms: Not Available to Industry
How to cite: IV-GTC was a gift from Chad Cowan & Kiran Musunuru (Addgene plasmid # 43776 ; http://n2t.net/addgene:43776 ; RRID:Addgene_43776)
